>Addgene plasmid #64709 | pSaCas9_GFP | addgene full sequence | sequence record 322473 | Addgene NGS Result
ACGCGTTGACATTGATTATTGACTAGTTATTAATAGTAATCAATTACGGGGTCATTAGTTCATAGCCCAT
ATATGGAGTTCCGCGTTACATAACTTACGGTAAATGGCCCGCCTGGCTGACCGCCCAACGACCCCCGCCC
ATTGACGTCAATAATGACGTATGTTCCCATAGTAACGCCAATAGGGACTTTCCATTGACGTCAATGGGTG
GAGTATTTACGGTAAACTGCCCACTTGGCAGTACATCAAGTGTATCATATGCCAAGTACGCCCCCTATTG
ACGTCAATGACGGTAAATGGCCCGCCTGGCATTATGCCCAGTACATGACCTTATGGGACTTTCCTACTTG
GCAGTACATCTACGTATTAGTCATCGCTATTACCATGGTCGAGGTGAGCCCCACGTTCTGCTTCACTCTC
CCCATCTCCCCCCCCTCGGGCGGGGCGAGGCGGAGAGGTGCGGCGGCAGCCAATCAGAGCGGCGCGCTCC
GAAAGTTTCCTTTTATGGCGAGGCGGCGGCGGCGGCGGCCCTATAAAAAGCGAAGCGCGCGGCGGGCGGG
AGTCGCTGCGCGCTGCCTTCGCCCCGTGCCCCGCTCCGCCGCCGCCTCGCGCCGCCCGCCCCGGCTCTGA
CTGACCGCGTTACTCCCACAGGTGAGCGGGCGGGACGGCCCTTCTCCTCCGGGCTGTAATTAGCGCTTGG
TTTAATGACGGCTTGTTTCTTTTCTGTGGCTGCGTGAAAGCCTTGAGGGGCTCCGGGAGGGCCCTTTGTG
CGGGGGGAGCGGCTCGGGGGGTGCGTGCGTGTGTGTGTGCGTGGGGAGCGCCGCGTGCGGCTCCGCGCTG
CCCGGCGGCTGTGAGCGCTGCGGGCGCGGCGCGGGGCTTTGTGCGCTCCGCAGTGTGCGCGAGGGGAGCG
CGGCCGGGGGCGGTGCCCCGCGGTGCGGGGGGGGTTGTCGGGCAGCAGCACGGGGCCGTCGCCGATGGGG
AACAAAGGCTGCGTGCGGGGTGTGTGCGTGGGGGGGTGAGCAGGGGGTGTGGGCGCGTCGGTCGGGCTGC
AACCCCCCCTGCACCCCCCTCCCCGAGTTGCTGAGCACGGCCCGGCTTCGGGTGCGGGGCTCCGTACGGG
GCGTGGCGCGGGGCTCGCCGTGCCGGGCGGGGGGTGGCGGCAGGTGGGGGTGCCGGGCGGGGCGGGGCCG
CCTCGGGCCGGGGAGGGCTCGGGGGAGGGGCGCGGCGGCCCCCGGAGCGCCGGCGGCTGTCGAGGCGCGG
CGAGCCGCAGCCATTGCCTTTTATGGTAATCGTGCGAGAGGGCGCAGGGACTTCCTTTGTCCCAAATCTG
TGCGGAGCCGAAATCTGGGAGGCGCCGCCGCACCCCCTCTAGCGGGCGCGGGGCGAAGCGGTGCGGCGCC
GGCAGGAAGGAAATGGGCGGGGAGGGCCTTCGTGCGTCGCCGCGCCGCCGTCCCCTTCTCCCTCTCCAGC
CTCGGGGCTGTCCGCGGGGGGACGGCTGCCTTCGGGGGGGACGGGGCAGGGCGGGGTTCGGCTTCTGGCG
TGTGACCGGCGGCTCTAGCGCCTCTGCTAACCATGTTCATGCCTTCTTCTTTTTCCTACAGCTCCTGGGC
AACGTGCTGGTTATTGTGCTGTCTCATCATTTTGGCAAAGAATTCGCGGCCGCCACCATGGACTATAAGG
ACCACGACGGAGACTACAAGGATCATGATATTGATTACAAAGACGATGACGATAAGATGGCCCCGAAGAA
AAAGCGCAAGGTCGAAGCGTCCATGAAAAGGAACTACATTCTGGGGCTGGACATCGGGATTACAAGCGTG
GGGTATGGGATTATTGACTATGAAACAAGGGACGTGATCGACGCAGGCGTCAGACTGTTCAAGGAGGCCA
ACGTGGAAAACAATGAGGGACGGAGAAGCAAGAGGGGAGCCAGGCGCCTGAAACGACGGAGAAGGCACAG
AATCCAGAGGGTGAAGAAACTGCTGTTCGATTACAACCTGCTGACCGACCATTCTGAGCTGAGTGGAATT
AATCCTTATGAAGCCAGGGTGAAAGGCCTGAGTCAGAAGCTGTCAGAGGAAGAGTTTTCCGCAGCTCTGC
TGCACCTGGCTAAGCGCCGAGGAGTGCATAACGTCAATGAGGTGGAAGAGGACACCGGCAACGAGCTGTC
TACAAAGGAACAGATCTCACGCAATAGCAAAGCTCTGGAAGAGAAGTATGTCGCAGAGCTACAGCTGGAA
CGGCTGAAGAAAGATGGCGAGGTGAGAGGGTCAATTAATAGGTTCAAGACAAGCGACTACGTCAAAGAAG
CCAAGCAGCTGCTGAAAGTGCAGAAGGCTTACCACCAGCTGGATCAGAGCTTCATCGATACTTATATCGA
CCTGCTGGAGACTCGGAGAACCTACTATGAGGGACCAGGAGAAGGGAGCCCCTTCGGATGGAAAGACATC
AAGGAATGGTACGAGATGCTGATGGGACATTGCACCTATTTTCCAGAAGAGCTGAGAAGCGTCAAGTACG
CTTATAACGCAGATCTGTACAACGCCCTGAATGACCTGAACAACCTGGTCATCACCAGGGATGAAAACGA
GAAACTGGAATACTATGAGAAGTTCCAGATCATCGAAAACGTGTTTAAGCAGAAGAAAAAGCCTACACTG
AAACAGATTGCTAAGGAGATCCTGGTCAACGAAGAGGACATCAAGGGCTACCGGGTGACAAGCACTGGAA
AACCAGAGTTCACCAATCTGAAAGTGTATCACGATATTAAGGACATCACAGCACGGAAAGAAATCATTGA
GAACGCCGAACTGCTGGATCAGATTGCTAAGATCCTGACTATCTACCAGAGTTCCGAGGACATCCAGGAA
GAGCTGACTAACCTGAACAGCGAGCTGACCCAGGAAGAGATCGAACAGATTAGTAATCTGAAGGGGTACA
CCGGAACACACAACCTGTCCCTGAAAGCTATCAATCTGATTCTGGATGAGCTGTGGCATACAAACGACAA
TCAGATTGCAATCTTTAACCGGCTGAAGCTGGTACCAAAAAAGGTGGACCTGAGTCAGCAGAAAGAGATC
CCAACCACACTGGTGGACGATTTCATTCTGTCACCCGTGGTCAAGCGGAGCTTCATCCAGAGCATCAAAG
TGATCAACGCCATCATCAAGAAGTACGGCCTGCCCAATGATATCATTATCGAGCTGGCTAGGGAGAAGAA
CAGCAAGGACGCACAGAAGATGATCAATGAGATGCAGAAACGAAACCGGCAGACCAATGAACGCATTGAA
GAGATTATCCGAACTACCGGGAAAGAGAACGCAAAGTACCTGATTGAAAAAATCAAGCTGCACGATATGC
AGGAGGGAAAGTGTCTGTATTCTCTGGAGGCCATCCCCCTGGAGGACCTGCTGAACAATCCATTCAACTA
CGAGGTCGATCATATTATCCCCAGAAGCGTGTCCTTCGACAATTCCTTTAACAACAAGGTGCTGGTCAAG
CAGGAAGAGAACTCTAAAAAGGGCAATAGGACTCCTTTCCAGTACCTGTCTAGTTCAGATTCCAAGATCT
CTTACGAAACCTTTAAAAAGCACATTCTGAATCTGGCCAAAGGAAAGGGCCGCATCAGCAAGACCAAAAA
GGAGTACCTGCTGGAAGAGCGGGACATCAACAGATTCTCCGTCCAGAAGGATTTTATTAACCGGAATCTG
GTGGACACAAGATACGCTACTCGCGGCCTGATGAATCTGCTGCGATCCTATTTCCGGGTGAACAATCTGG
ATGTGAAAGTCAAGTCCATCAACGGCGGGTTCACATCTTTTCTGAGGCGCAAATGGAAGTTTAAAAAGGA
GCGCAACAAAGGGTACAAGCACCATGCCGAAGATGCTCTGATTATCGCAAATGCCGACTTCATCTTTAAG
GAGTGGAAAAAGCTGGACAAAGCCAAGAAAGTGATGGAGAACCAGATGTTCGAAGAGAAGCAGGCCGAAT
CTATGCCCGAAATCGAGACAGAACAGGAGTACAAGGAGATTTTCATCACTCCTCACCAGATCAAGCATAT
CAAGGATTTCAAGGACTACAAGTACTCTCACCGGGTGGATAAAAAGCCCAACAGAGAGCTGATCAATGAC
ACCCTGTATAGTACAAGAAAAGACGATAAGGGGAATACCCTGATTGTGAACAATCTGAACGGACTGTACG
ACAAAGATAATGACAAGCTGAAAAAGCTGATCAACAAAAGTCCCGAGAAGCTGCTGATGTACCACCATGA
TCCTCAGACATATCAGAAACTGAAGCTGATTATGGAGCAGTACGGCGACGAGAAGAACCCACTGTATAAG
TACTATGAAGAGACTGGGAACTACCTGACCAAGTATAGCAAAAAGGATAATGGCCCCGTGATCAAGAAGA
TCAAGTACTATGGGAACAAGCTGAATGCCCATCTGGACATCACAGACGATTACCCTAACAGTCGCAACAA
GGTGGTCAAGCTGTCACTGAAGCCATACAGATTCGATGTCTATCTGGACAACGGCGTGTATAAATTTGTG
ACTGTCAAGAATCTGGATGTCATCAAAAAGGAGAACTACTATGAAGTGAATAGCAAGTGCTACGAAGAGG
CTAAAAAGCTGAAAAAGATTAGCAACCAGGCAGAGTTCATCGCCTCCTTTTACAACAACGACCTGATTAA
GATCAATGGCGAACTGTATAGGGTCATCGGGGTGAACAATGATCTGCTGAACCGCATTGAAGTGAATATG
ATTGACATCACTTACCGAGAGTATCTGGAAAACATGAATGATAAGCGCCCCCCTCGAATTATCAAAACAA
TCGCCTCTAAGACTCAGAGTATCAAAAAGTACTCAACCGACATTCTGGGAAACCTGTATGAGGTGAAGAG
CAAAAAGCACCCTCAGATTATCAAAAAGGGCAGGTCCGGCGGCGGAGAGGGCAGAGGAAGTCTTCTAACA
TGCGGTGACGTGGAGGAGAATCCCGGCCCAATGGTGAGCAAGGGCGAGGAGCTGTTCACCGGGGTGGTGC
CCATCCTGGTCGAGCTGGACGGCGACGTAAACGGCCACAAGTTCAGCGTGTCCGGCGAGGGCGAGGGCGA
TGCCACCTACGGCAAGCTGACCCTGAAGTTCATCTGCACCACCGGCAAGCTGCCCGTGCCCTGGCCCACC
CTCGTGACCACCCTGACCTACGGCGTGCAGTGCTTCAGCCGCTACCCCGACCACATGAAGCAGCACGACT
TCTTCAAGTCCGCCATGCCCGAAGGCTACGTCCAGGAGCGCACCATCTTCTTCAAGGACGACGGCAACTA
CAAGACCCGCGCCGAGGTGAAGTTCGAGGGCGACACCCTGGTGAACCGCATCGAGCTGAAGGGCATCGAC
TTCAAGGAGGACGGCAACATCCTGGGGCACAAGCTGGAGTACAACTACAACAGCCACAACGTCTATATCA
TGGCCGACAAGCAGAAGAACGGCATCAAGGTGAACTTCAAGATCCGCCACAACATCGAGGACGGCAGCGT
GCAGCTCGCCGACCACTACCAGCAGAACACCCCCATCGGCGACGGCCCCGTGCTGCTGCCCGACAACCAC
TACCTGAGCACCCAGTCCGCCCTGAGCAAAGACCCCAACGAGAAGCGCGATCACATGGTCCTGCTGGAGT
TCGTGACCGCCGCCGGGATCACTCTCGGCATGGACGAGCTGTACAAGTAACTGCAGCGCGGGGATCTCAT
GCTGGAGTTCTTCGCCCACCCCAACTTGTTTATTGCAGCTTATAATGGTTACAAATAAAGCAATAGCATC
ACAAATTTCACAAATAAAGCATTTTTTTCACTGCATTCTAGTTGTGGTTTGTCCAAACTCATCAATGTAT
CTTATCATGTCTGTATACCGTCGACCTCTAGCTAGAGCTTGGCGTAATCATGGTCATAGCTGTTTCCTGT
GTGAAATTGTTATCCGCTCACAATTCCACACAACATACGAGCCGGAAGCATAAAGTGTAAAGCCTAGGGT
GCCTAATGAGTGAGCTAACTCACATTAATTGCGTTGCGCTCACTGCCCGCTTTCCAGTCGGGAAACCTGT
CGTGCCAGCTGCATTAATGAATCGGCCAACGCGCGGGGAGAGGCGGTTTGCGTATTGGGCGCTCTTCCGC
TTCCTCGCTCACTGACTCGCTGCGCTCGGTCGTTCGGCTGCGGCGAGCGGTATCAGCTCACTCAAAGGCG
GTAATACGGTTATCCACAGAATCAGGGGATAACGCAGGAAAGAACATGTGAGCAAAAGGCCAGCAAAAGG
CCAGGAACCGTAAAAAGGCCGCGTTGCTGGCGTTTTTCCATAGGCTCCGCCCCCCTGACGAGCATCACAA
AAATCGACGCTCAAGTCAGAGGTGGCGAAACCCGACAGGACTATAAAGATACCAGGCGTTTCCCCCTGGA
AGCTCCCTCGTGCGCTCTCCTGTTCCGACCCTGCCGCTTACCGGATACCTGTCCGCCTTTCTCCCTTCGG
GAAGCGTGGCGCTTTCTCATAGCTCACGCTGTAGGTATCTCAGTTCGGTGTAGGTCGTTCGCTCCAAGCT
GGGCTGTGTGCACGAACCCCCCGTTCAGCCCGACCGCTGCGCCTTATCCGGTAACTATCGTCTTGAGTCC
AACCCGGTAAGACACGACTTATCGCCACTGGCAGCAGCCACTGGTAACAGGATTAGCAGAGCGAGGTATG
TAGGCGGTGCTACAGAGTTCTTGAAGTGGTGGCCTAACTACGGCTACACTAGAAGAACAGTATTTGGTAT
CTGCGCTCTGCTGAAGCCAGTTACCTTCGGAAAAAGAGTTGGTAGCTCTTGATCCGGCAAACAAACCACC
GCTGGTAGCGGTGGTTTTTTTGTTTGCAAGCAGCAGATTACGCGCAGAAAAAAAGGATCTCAAGAAGATC
CTTTGATCTTTTCTACGGGGTCTGACGCTCAGTGGAACGAAAACTCACGTTAAGGGATTTTGGTCATGAG
ATTATCAAAAAGGATCTTCACCTAGATCCTTTTAAATTAAAAATGAAGTTTTAAATCAATCTAAAGTATA
TATGAGTAAACTTGGTCTGACAGTTACCAATGCTTAATCAGTGAGGCACCTATCTCAGCGATCTGTCTAT
TTCGTTCATCCATAGTTGCCTGACTCCCCGTCGTGTAGATAACTACGATACGGGAGGGCTTACCATCTGG
CCCCAGTGCTGCAATGATACCGCGAGACCCACGCTCACCGGCTCCAGATTTATCAGCAATAAACCAGCCA
GCCGGAAGGGCCGAGCGCAGAAGTGGTCCTGCAACTTTATCCGCCTCCATCCAGTCTATTAATTGTTGCC
GGGAAGCTAGAGTAAGTAGTTCGCCAGTTAATAGTTTGCGCAACGTTGTTGCCATTGCTACAGGCATCGT
GGTGTCACGCTCGTCGTTTGGTATGGCTTCATTCAGCTCCGGTTCCCAACGATCAAGGCGAGTTACATGA
TCCCCCATGTTGTGCAAAAAAGCGGTTAGCTCCTTCGGTCCTCCGATCGTTGTCAGAAGTAAGTTGGCCG
CAGTGTTATCACTCATGGTTATGGCAGCACTGCATAATTCTCTTACTGTCATGCCATCCGTAAGATGCTT
TTCTGTGACTGGTGAGTACTCAACCAAGTCATTCTGAGAATAGTGTATGCGGCGACCGAGTTGCTCTTGC
CCGGCGTCAATACGGGATAATACCGCGCCACATAGCAGAACTTTAAAAGTGCTCATCATTGGAAAACGTT
CTTCGGGGCGAAAACTCTCAAGGATCTTACCGCTGTTGAGATCCAGTTCGATGTAACCCACTCGTGCACC
CAACTGATCTTCAGCATCTTTTACTTTCACCAGCGTTTCTGGGTGAGCAAAAACAGGAAGGCAAAATGCC
GCAAAAAAGGGAATAAGGGCGACACGGAAATGTTGAATACTCATACTCTTCCTTTTTCAATATTATTGAA
GCATTTATCAGGGTTATTGTCTCATGAGCGGATACATATTTGAATGTATTTAGAAAAATAAACAAATAGG
GGTTCCGCGCACATTTCCCCGAAAAGTGCCACCTGACGTCGACGGATCGGGAGATCGATCTCCCGATCCC
CTAGGGTCGACTCTCAGTACAATCTGCTCTGATGCCGCATAGTTAAGCCAGTATCTGCTCCCTGCTTGTG
TGTTGGAGGTCGCTGAGTAGTGCGCGAGCAAAATTTAAGCTACAACAAGGCAAGGCTTGACCGACAATTG
CATGAAGAATCTGCTTAGGGTTAGGCGTTTTGCGCTGCTTCGCGATGTACGGGCCAGATAT
Features (pLannotate 1.2.2; 18 found; start..end, strand, type, name):
      8..387     +  enhancer       CMV enhancer: human cytomegalovirus immediate early enhancer
    389..437     +  promoter       chicken β-actin promoter (fragment): contains a 21-bp deletion relative to the standard chicken β-actin promoter
    438..558     +  promoter       chicken β-actin promoter (fragment): contains a 21-bp deletion relative to the standard chicken β-actin promoter
    559..944     +  intron         chimeric intron (fragment): chimera between introns from chicken β-actin and rabbit β-globin
    943..980     -  CDS            VC155 (fragment): C-terminal fragment of mVenus for use in bimolecular fluorescence complementation (BiFC) (Kodama and Hu, 2010)
    977..1601    +  intron         chimeric intron (fragment): chimera between introns from chicken β-actin and rabbit β-globin
   1599..1655    +  CDS            HBB (fragment): HBB_LEPEU - Experimental evidence at protein level: Swiss-Prot protein existence level 1. Involved in oxygen transport from the lung to the various peripheral tissues. From Lepus europaeus (European hare).
   1773..4931    +  CDS            cas9: CAS9_STAAU - Experimental evidence at protein level: Swiss-Prot protein existence level 1. CRISPR (clustered regularly interspaced short palindromic repeat) is an adaptive immune system that provides protection against mobile genetic elements (viruses, transposable elements and conjugative plasmids). CRISPR clusters contain spacers, sequences complementary to antecedent mobile elements, and target invading nucleic acids. CRISPR clusters are transcribed and processed into CRISPR RNA (crRNA). In type II CRISPR systems correct processing of pre-crRNA requires a trans- encoded small RNA (tracrRNA)
   5001..5720    +  CDS            EGFP: the original enhanced GFP (Yang et al., 1996) mammalian codon-optimized
   5763..5884    +  polyA_signal   SV40 poly(A) signal: SV40 polyadenylation signal
   5957..5973    -  protein_bind   lac operator: The lac repressor binds to the lac operator to inhibit transcription in E. coli. This inhibition can be relieved by adding lactose or isopropyl-β-D-thiogalactopyranoside (IPTG). lac repressor encoded by lacI
   5981..6011    -  promoter       lac promoter: promoter for the E. coli lac operon
   6026..6047    -  protein_bind   CAP binding site: CAP binding activates transcription in the presence of cAMP. E. coli catabolite activator protein
   6060..6152    -  CDS            lacI (fragment): lac repressor; lacI; The lac repressor binds to the lac operator to inhibit transcription in E. coli. This inhibition can be relieved by adding lactose or isopropyl-β-D-thiogalactopyranoside (IPTG).
   6335..6923    -  rep_origin     ori: high-copy-number ColE1/pMB1/pBR322/pUC origin of replication
   7094..7954    -  CDS            AmpR: β-lactamase; bla; confers resistance to ampicillin, carbenicillin, and related antibiotics
   7955..8059    -  promoter       AmpR promoter: bla
   8130..8174    -  misc_feature   bom (fragment): basis of mobility region from pBR322
