[The description below was written by a language model from this plasmid's Addgene catalogue record and pLannotate feature annotations shown in this document.]
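Description:
pSaCas9_GFP is a mammalian expression and CRISPR plasmid built on a pCAG backbone, designed to co-express a human codon-optimized Staphylococcus aureus Cas9 nuclease together with GFP. It is described as optimized for expression in human pluripotent stem cells and other mammalian cells. In bacteria it is maintained as a high-copy plasmid through a ColE1/pUC-type origin and selected with ampicillin via the AmpR β-lactamase gene and its own promoter. Residual lac promoter/operator, CAP site, lacI and bom fragments are backbone remnants with no evident role in the payload. The catalogue lists a total size of 8,398 bp, whereas the sequenced record underlying the feature table is 8,321 nt, a small discrepancy the record does not explain.

The expression cassette is driven by the CAG promoter, annotated here as the CMV immediate-early enhancer, the chicken β-actin promoter and the chimeric β-actin/β-globin intron, a combination valued for strong, sustained expression in cell types such as stem cells. The short VC155 and HBB hits within and just after the intron are probably annotation artefacts rather than functional parts. Downstream lies the SaCas9 open reading frame, which according to the catalogue carries an N-terminal 3xFLAG tag and SV40 nuclear localization signal, although these are not separately annotated. It is joined through a 2A peptide to EGFP and terminated by an SV40 polyadenylation signal. The 2A element lets one transcript yield separate nuclease and fluorescent proteins, so GFP fluorescence marks transfected, Cas9-expressing cells and can be used to identify or sort them. No guide RNA cassette or U6 promoter is annotated, so a SaCas9-compatible guide would presumably have to be supplied from a separate construct for genome editing.
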