Addgene plasmid #64709: pSaCas9_GFP
Purpose: Co-expression of human codon-optimized Staphylococcus aureus Cas9 nuclease and GFP, plasmid optimized for expression in human pluripotent stem cells and other mammalian cells
Depositing lab: Kiran Musunuru. Depositing organization: Harvard University.
Backbone
  Vector backbone: pCAG
  Backbone size w/o insert (bp): 4345
  Total vector size (bp): 8398
  Vector type: Mammalian Expression, CRISPR
Growth in bacteria
  Bacterial resistance: Ampicillin, 100 μg/mL
  Growth temperature: 37°C
  Growth strain: DH10B
  Copy number: High Copy
Gene/Insert
  Gene/Insert name: SaCas9-2A-GFP (alt names: Staphylococcus aureus Cas9; SauCas9)
  Species: Synthetic
  Insert size (bp): 4053
  Promoter: CAG
  Tag / fusion protein: 3xFLAG-SV40 NLS (N terminal on insert); 2A-GFP (C terminal on insert)
  Cloning method: Restriction Enzyme; 5′ cloning site EcoRI (not destroyed); 3′ cloning site PstI (not destroyed)
  Sequencing primers: 5′ ggctctagtgcctctgctaacc; 3′ M13R
Terms and licenses: Academic/Nonprofit Terms; Industry Terms: Not Available to Industry
How to cite: pSaCas9_GFP was a gift from Kiran Musunuru (Addgene plasmid # 64709 ; http://n2t.net/addgene:64709 ; RRID:Addgene_64709)
