>Addgene plasmid #64709 | pSaCas9_GFP | addgene partial sequence | sequence record 112393 | pCAG-F 5'-GCAACGTGCTGGTTATTGTG-3'
GCAAAGAATTCGCGGCCGCCACCATGGACTATAAGGACCACGACGGAGACTACAAGGATCATGATATTGA
TTACAAAGACGATGACGATAAGATGGCCCCGAAGAAAAAGCGCAAGGTCGAAGCGTCCATGAAAAGGAAC
TACATTCTGGGGCTGGACATCGGGATTACAAGCGTGGGGTATGGGATTATTGACTATGAAACAAGGGACG
TGATCGACGCAGGCGTCAGACTGTTCAAGGAGGCCAACGTGGAAAACAATGAGGGACGGAGAAGCAAGAG
GGGAGCCAGGCGCCTGAAACGACGGAGAAGGCACAGAATCCAGAGGGTGAAGAAACTGCTGTTCGATTAC
AACCTGCTGACCGACCATTCTGAGCTGAGTGGAATTAATCCTTATGAAGCCAGGGTGAAAGGCCTGAGTC
AGAAGCTGTCAGAGGAAGAGTTTTCCGCAGCTCTGCTGCACCTGGCTAAGCGCCGAGGAGTGCATAACGT
CAATGAGGTGGAAGAGGACACCGGCAACGAGCTGTCTACAAAGGAACAGATCTCACGCAATAGCAAAGCT
CTGGAAGAGAAGTATGTCGCAGAGCTACAGCTGGAACGGCTGAAGAAAGATGGCGAGGTGAGAGGGTCAA
TTAATAGGTTCAAGACAAGCGACTACGTCAAAGAAGCCAAGCAGCTGCTGAAAGTGCAGAAGGCTTACCA
CCAGCTGGATCAGAGCTTCATCGATACTTATATCGACCTGCTGGAGACTCGGAGAACCTACTATGAGGGA
CCAGGAGAAGGGAGCCCCTTCGGATGGAAAGACATCAAGGAATGGTACGAGATGCTGATGGGACATTGCA
CCTATTTTCCAGAAGAGCTGAGAAGCGTCAAGTACGCTTATAACGCAGATCTGTACAACGCCCTGAATGA
CCTGAACAACCTGGTCATCACCAGGGATGAAAACGAGAAACTGGAATACTATGAGAAGTTCCAGATCATC
GA
