>Addgene plasmid #64709 | pSaCas9_GFP | addgene partial sequence | sequence record 112394 | SV40pA-R 5'-GAAATTTGTGATGCTATTGC-3'
TAAGCTGCAATAAACAAGTTGGGGTGGGCGAAGAACTCCAGCATGAGATCCCCGCGCTGCAGTTACTTGT
ACAGCTCGTCCATGCCGAGAGTGATCCCGGCGGCGGTCACGAACTCCAGCAGGACCATGTGATCGCGCTT
CTCGTTGGGGTCTTTGCTCAGGGCGGACTGGGTGCTCAGGTAGTGGTTGTCGGGCAGCAGCACGGGGCCG
TCGCCGATGGGGGTGTTCTGCTGGTAGTGGTCGGCGAGCTGCACGCTGCCGTCCTCGATGTTGTGGCGGA
TCTTGAAGTTCACCTTGATGCCGTTCTTCTGCTTGTCGGCCATGATATAGACGTTGTGGCTGTTGTAGTT
GTACTCCAGCTTGTGCCCCAGGATGTTGCCGTCCTCCTTGAAGTCGATGCCCTTCAGCTCGATGCGGTTC
ACCAGGGTGTCGCCCTCGAACTTCACCTCGGCGCGGGTCTTGTAGTTGCCGTCGTCCTTGAAGAAGATGG
TGCGCTCCTGGACGTAGCCTTCGGGCATGGCGGACTTGAAGAAGTCGTGCTGCTTCATGTGGTCGGGGTA
GCGGCTGAAGCACTGCACGCCGTAGGTCAGGGTGGTCACGAGGGTGGGCCAGGGCACGGGCAGCTTGCCG
GTGGTGCAGATGAACTTCAGGGTCAGCTTGCCGTAGGTGGCATCGCCCTCGCCCTCGCCGGACACGCTGA
ACTTGTGGCCGTTTACGTCGCCGTCCAGCTCGACCAGGATGGGCACCACCCCGGTGAACAGCTCCTCGCC
CTTGCTCACCATTGGGCCGGGATTCTCCTCCACGTCACCGCATGTTAGAAGACTTCCTCTGCCCTCTCCG
CCGCCGGACCTGCCCTTTTTGATAATCTGAGGGTGCTTTTTGCTCTTCACCTCATACAGGTTTCCCAGAA
TGTCGGTTGAGTACTTTTTGATACTCTGAGTCTTAGAGGCGATTGTTTTGATAATTCGAGGGGG
