>Addgene plasmid #64709 | pSaCas9_GFP | addgene partial sequence | sequence record 112395 | EGFP-N 5'-CGTCGCCGTCCAGCTCGACCAG-3'
CGGTGAACAGCTCCTCGCCCTTGCTCACCATTGGGCCGGGATTCTCCTCCACGTCACCGCATGTTAGAAG
ACTTCCTCTGCCCTCTCCGCCGCCGGACCTGCCCTTTTTGATAATCTGAGGGTGCTTTTTGCTCTTCACC
TCATACAGGTTTCCCAGAATGTCGGTTGAGTACTTTTTGATACTCTGAGTCTTAGAGGCGATTGTTTTGA
TAATTCGAGGGGGGCGCTTATCATTCATGTTTTCCAGATACTCTCGGTAAGTGATGTCAATCATATTCAC
TTCAATGCGGTTCAGCAGATCATTGTTCACCCCGATGACCCTATACAGTTCGCCATTGATCTTAATCAGG
TCGTTGTTGTAAAAGGAGGCGATGAACTCTGCCTGGTTGCTAATCTTTTTCAGCTTTTTAGCCTCTTCGT
AGCACTTGCTATTCACTTCATAGTAGTTCTCCTTTTTGATGACATCCAGATTCTTGACAGTCACAAATTT
ATACACGCCGTTGTCCAGATAGACATCGAATCTGTATGGCTTCAGTGACAGCTTGACCACCTTGTTGCGA
CTGTTAGGGTAATCGTCTGTGATGTCCAGATGGGCATTCAGCTTGTTCCCATAGTACTTGATCTTCTTGA
TCACGGGGCCATTATCCTTTTTGCTATACTTGGTCAGGTAGTTCCCAGTCTCTTCATAGTACTTATACAG
TGGGTTCTTCTCGTCGCCGTACTGCTCCATAATCAGCTTCAGTTTCTGATATGTCTGAGGATCATGGTGG
TACATCAGCAGCTTCTCGGGACTTTTGTTGATCAGCTTTTTCAGCTTGTCATTATCTTTGTCGTACAGTC
CGTTCAGATTGTTCACAATCAGGGTATTCCCCTTATCGTCTTTTCTTGTACTATACAGGGTGTCATTGAT
CAGCTCTCTGTTGGGCTTTTTATCCACCCGGTGAGAGTACTTGTAGTCCTTGAAATCCTTGATATGCTTG
ATCTGGTGAGGAGTGATGAAAATCTCCTTGTACTCCTGTTCTGTCTCGATTTCGGGCATAGATTCGGCCT
GCTTCTCTTCGAACATCTGGTTCTCCATCACTTTCTTGGCTTTGTCCAGCTTTT
